Addgene plasmid #16337: Nanog5P reporter
Depositing lab: Austin Cooney. Publication: Orphan nuclear receptor GCNF is required for the repression of pluripotency genes during retinoic acid-induced embryonic stem cell differentiation. Gu P, LeMenuet D, Chung AC, Mancini M, Wheeler DA, Cooney AJ. Mol Cell Biol. 2005 Oct . 25(19):8507-19. 10.1128/MCB.25.19.8507-8519.2005 PubMed 16166633.
Backbone
  Vector backbone: pGL3-basic
  Backbone manufacturer: Promega
  Backbone size w/o insert (bp): 4800
  Vector type: Mammalian Expression, Luciferase
Growth in bacteria
  Bacterial resistance: Ampicillin, 100 μg/mL
  Growth temperature: 37°C
  Growth strain: DH5alpha
  Copy number: High Copy
Gene/Insert
  Gene/Insert name: Nanog promoter
  Species: M. musculus (mouse)
  Insert size (bp): 2500
  Entrez Gene: Nanog (a.k.a. 2410002E02Rik, ENK, Stm1, ecat4)
  Promoter: Mouse Nanog promoter
  Tag / fusion protein: Luciferase (C terminal on backbone)
  Cloning method: Restriction Enzyme; 5′ cloning site KpnI (not destroyed); 3′ cloning site XhoI (not destroyed)
  Sequencing primers: 5′ RVprimer3; 3′ LucNrev
Terms and licenses: Academic/Nonprofit Terms; Industry Terms: Not Available to Industry
Depositor comments: 5' Nanog Luciferase reporter, contains 2.5 kb of 5' promoter region of the mouse Nanog gene.
How to cite: Nanog5P reporter was a gift from Austin Cooney (Addgene plasmid # 16337 ; http://n2t.net/addgene:16337 ; RRID:Addgene_16337)
