[The description below was written by a language model from this plasmid's Addgene catalogue record and pLannotate feature annotations shown in this document.]
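Description:
Nanog5P reporter is a firefly luciferase reporter plasmid built on the promoterless pGL3-basic backbone, intended for transient transfection into mammalian cells. About 2.5 kb of the 5' promoter region of the mouse Nanog gene was cloned between the KpnI and XhoI sites (both retained), directly upstream of the luc+ luciferase coding sequence. Because pGL3-basic has no eukaryotic promoter or enhancer of its own, luciferase output depends on the transcriptional activity of the inserted Nanog fragment. The catalogue lists luciferase as a C-terminal "tag," but the arrangement is a promoter-reporter fusion rather than a protein fusion. In the sequenced 7,397 nt record, the stretch preceding the luciferase CDS carries no annotation, which is consistent in size and position with the Nanog promoter insert.

Downstream of luciferase sits an SV40 late polyadenylation signal for transcript processing. Upstream of the cloning region, a synthetic poly(A) signal and an RNA polymerase II transcriptional pause site from the human α2 globin gene suppress read-through transcription from the backbone, which reduces background signal. The plasmid is maintained in E. coli at high copy through a ColE1/pUC-type origin and selected with ampicillin via the β-lactamase gene and its bla promoter. An f1 origin permits single-stranded DNA production. The short SV40 large T antigen, TcR and lacZα fragments detected are non-functional backbone remnants.

The associated publication concerns repression of pluripotency genes by the orphan nuclear receptor GCNF during retinoic acid-induced embryonic stem cell differentiation. This suggests the construct is used to assay Nanog promoter activity and its regulation by transcription factors in such settings.
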