Features (pLannotate 1.2.2; 12 found; start..end, strand, type, name):
   2615..4267    +  CDS            luciferase: firefly luciferase; luc+; enhanced luc+ version of the luciferase gene
   4308..4429    -  polyA_signal   SV40 poly(A) signal: SV40 polyadenylation signal
   4452..4520    -  CDS            large T antigen (fragment): large T antigen from SV40 (simian virus 40)
   4536..4666    +  CDS            TcR (fragment): tetracycline efflux protein; tet; confers resistance to tetracycline
   4667..4720    +  CDS            TcR (fragment): tetracycline efflux protein; tet; confers resistance to tetracycline
   4900..5488    -  rep_origin     ori: high-copy-number ColE1/pMB1/pBR322/pUC origin of replication
   5659..6519    -  CDS            AmpR: β-lactamase; bla; confers resistance to ampicillin, carbenicillin, and related antibiotics
   6520..6624    -  promoter       AmpR promoter: bla
   6651..7079    +  rep_origin     f1 ori (sequence partly withheld): f1 bacteriophage origin of replication; arrow indicates direction of (+) strand synthesis
   7111..7178    -  CDS            lacZα (fragment): LacZα fragment of β-galactosidase; lacZ fragment
   7237..7285    +  polyA_signal   poly(A) signal: synthetic polyadenylation signal
   7299..7390    +  misc_feature   pause site: RNA polymerase II transcriptional pause signal from the human α2 globin gene
>Addgene plasmid #16337 | Nanog5P reporter | addgene full sequence | sequence record 163190 | Addgene NGS Result
GGTACCACTAAGGGCGAATTCCAGCACACTGGCGGCCGTTACTAGTGGATCCGAGCTCGGTACCAACAGT
GGGTCTGAAGCCTTCGAGGGAGGAGGGCAAGATGCCGCGCTCTGCGTTTCTCCAGCTGGATGTGGACAGA
GGTCAACCAGCCACATTAGTTTATGTCTAAAAGTGTCTAATTGAAACAAGAAATGGCTGCTTTAGCCGGG
TGTGGTGGCACACGCCTTTAATCCCAGCACTCAGGAGGCAGAGGCAGGCAGATTTCTGAGTTCAAGGCCA
GCCTGGTCTACAGAGTGAGTTCCAGGACAGCCAGAGCTACACAGAGAAACCCTGTCTCGAAAAACCAACC
AACCAACCAACCAAACAAACAAACAAAAAAGGAAATGGCTGGTTTAATTATATCACACTGTTCATCAGAA
TAAAGAGAAAAATCTCAAAAAAAAAAAAAAAGAGGTTCAGTCAGGCTGGGCAATGGAGGCAGTAGTGGCC
GTGGTGGTCTTGGCAGCAGTGGAGGCCTTGGTGGCAGTGGTGACAGACAGTGATAGTGTGGCAGCAGTTG
AGGCAGTGGTGGTCGTAGTGGCAGTGATGGCATTGGTGGCAGGGTTGGTGTGGCTCAGAGGTGGCAGTGG
TGGCAGTGGAGGCATTGCAGGCTTTAGTGGCAATGGTAGTGGGGCAGCAGTGGTAGCCATGGTGGCACAG
TGGTAGCAACGGTGGTAGTGGCAGCCGTGGTGGCCGCAGAGGCAGTGGTAACAATGGTGGCTTGGTGGCA
GTGCTGACAGTGGTAGTATTGGTAGCATTGGTGGTAGTGGAAGAAGGGAAGTGGTGGTAATGGTGGCAGG
GGTGGCAGCAGAGGCAGACAGTGGTGACGATGGTGGCAGTGGTGCTGTGGCACAGTGGTGGCATTGGTGG
CATGGCACAGTGGTGGCAATGATGGTGTGGTGCAGTGGTAGCAGTGGAGACAGTGGTGGCAGTGGAGACA
GTAGTAGTATGGTGGCTGTGGTGGCCATGGCGGCAGTGGTGGCACATACAGGCCTTTAATGCCAGCACAT
GGGAGGCAGAGGCAGTTGGCTCTCTGTGAGTTGGAAGCCAGCTTGTTCTACAGAGCAAGTCCCAGGACAG
CCAGGGCTACACAGAGAAACCCTGCCTAGAATAATAACAAAACTCAAACAAACACCACCAACCCCCGCGC
TCCGCCCCGCCCCCCCCAAAAAAAACCCCAAACCAAAAAGAGCCATTCAAGCTTAGTCTTTTGTAGAATA
AAACCCAGGAAGAACCACTCCTACCAATACTCACTGTGGTAGAGTCTTCACATGGGAGATGTTACGAGAG
GACGGCCCTTCCCTCTCTGCTTATACACAGAAGCCGACTTAAGCTGGGTTAGAGTGCTTTCACTCACTTA
TCTGTGAGCACAAGGACTGATCGGCAAACTTTGAACTTGGGATGTGGAAATAGGAAGATCAGGAGTTTGG
GACCAGCTAGAGCAATTGACTGTGAGGCCAGTCTCGGGTACGTGAAACTCTATCTCAAAGAAATGACCAA
AACCAAATTTGAAATACGATAAATTTCTTCTTCCATTGCTTAGACGGCTGAGGCACTTGGGATTGCAGTA
AGTCTGAAGCCAGCCTAGGTTTTACAGTGAGAACTTGTCTCAAAACAAAACAGAAGGCCTCTACATTAAT
TTAAACACTCCTTAAATTGGGCATGGTGGTAGACAAGCCTGGTCTACATACTGAGTATAAGCTACTCAAG
GCAACAGAGAAAAACCTGTCTCAAAACCAAAGCATGGACCAACTTACTAAGGTAGCCCGAGTCTTAAGCA
GGACACGGGCTCTTTCTTCAGACTTGCGTTAAAAAGCCGCACTTTTGGAGGGAAGATTTCCCCAGGTTTC
CCAATGTGAAGAGCAAGCAAGAAACGCTGAGTGCTGAAAGGAAAGCCGTGTATAAACAGAGACTTTGGCA
GCAAGGTCTGACTCTTTCATGTCTGTAGAAAGAATGGAAGAGGAAACTCAGATCCCCCACTTGACCTGAA
ACTTCCCACTAGAGATCGCCAGGGTCTGGAGGTGCAGCCGTGGTTAAAAGATGAATAAAGTGAAATGAGG
TAAAGCCTCTTTTCGGGGGGGGGGGATGTCTTTAGATCAGAGGATGCCCCCTAAGCTTTCCCTCCCTCCC
AGTCTGGGTCACCTTACAGCTTCTTTTGCATTACAATGTCCATGGTGGACCCTGCAGGTGGGATTAACTG
TGAATTCACAGGGCTGGTGGGGCGTGGGTGCCGCCTGGGTGCCTGGGAGAATAGGGGGTGGGTAGGGTAG
GAGGCTTGAGGGGGGAGGAGCAGGACCTACCCTTTAAATCTATCGCCTTGAGCCGTTGGCCTTCAGATAG
GCTGATTTGGTTGGTGTCTTGCTCTTTCTGTGGGAAGGCTGCGGCTCACTTCCTTCTGACTTCTTGATAA
TTTTGCATTAGACATTTAACTCTTCTTTCTGTGATCTTTCCTTCTAGACACTGAGTTTTTTGGTTGTTGC
CTAAAACCTTTTCAGAAATCCCTTCCCTCGCCATCACACTCGAGATCTGCGATCTAAGTAAGCTTGGCAT
TCCGGTACTGTTGGTAAAGCCACCATGGAAGACGCCAAAAACATAAAGAAAGGCCCGGCGCCATTCTATC
CGCTGGAAGATGGAACCGCTGGAGAGCAACTGCATAAGGCTATGAAGAGATACGCCCTGGTTCCTGGAAC
AATTGCTTTTACAGATGCACATATCGAGGTGGACATCACTTACGCTGAGTACTTCGAAATGTCCGTTCGG
TTGGCAGAAGCTATGAAACGATATGGGCTGAATACAAATCACAGAATCGTCGTATGCAGTGAAAACTCTC
TTCAATTCTTTATGCCGGTGTTGGGCGCGTTATTTATCGGAGTTGCAGTTGCGCCCGCGAACGACATTTA
TAATGAACGTGAATTGCTCAACAGTATGGGCATTTCGCAGCCTACCGTGGTGTTCGTTTCCAAAAAGGGG
TTGCAAAAAATTTTGAACGTGCAAAAAAAGCTCCCAATCATCCAAAAAATTATTATCATGGATTCTAAAA
CGGATTACCAGGGATTTCAGTCGATGTACACGTTCGTCACATCTCATCTACCTCCCGGTTTTAATGAATA
CGATTTTGTGCCAGAGTCCTTCGATAGGGACAAGACAATTGCACTGATCATGAACTCCTCTGGATCTACT
GGTCTGCCTAAAGGTGTCGCTCTGCCTCATAGAACTGCCTGCGTGAGATTCTCGCATGCCAGAGATCCTA
TTTTTGGCAATCAAATCATTCCGGATACTGCGATTTTAAGTGTTGTTCCATTCCATCACGGTTTTGGAAT
GTTTACTACACTCGGATATTTGATATGTGGATTTCGAGTCGTCTTAATGTATAGATTTGAAGAAGAGCTG
TTTCTGAGGAGCCTTCAGGATTACAAGATTCAAAGTGCGCTGCTGGTGCCAACCCTATTCTCCTTCTTCG
CCAAAAGCACTCTGATTGACAAATACGATTTATCTAATTTACACGAAATTGCTTCTGGTGGCGCTCCCCT
CTCTAAGGAAGTCGGGGAAGCGGTTGCCAAGAGGTTCCATCTGCCAGGTATCAGGCAAGGATATGGGCTC
ACTGAGACTACATCAGCTATTCTGATTACACCCGAGGGGGATGATAAACCGGGCGCGGTCGGTAAAGTTG
TTCCATTTTTTGAAGCGAAGGTTGTGGATCTGGATACCGGGAAAACGCTGGGCGTTAATCAAAGAGGCGA
ACTGTGTGTGAGAGGTCCTATGATTATGTCCGGTTATGTAAACAATCCGGAAGCGACCAACGCCTTGATT
GACAAGGATGGATGGCTACATTCTGGAGACATAGCTTACTGGGACGAAGACGAACACTTCTTCATCGTTG
ACCGCCTGAAGTCTCTGATTAAGTACAAAGGCTATCAGGTGGCTCCCGCTGAATTGGAATCCATCTTGCT
CCAACACCCCAACATCTTCGACGCAGGTGTCGCAGGTCTTCCCGACGATGACGCCGGTGAACTTCCCGCC
GCCGTTGTTGTTTTGGAGCACGGAAAGACGATGACGGAAAAAGAGATCGTGGATTACGTCGCCAGTCAAG
TAACAACCGCGAAAAAGTTGCGCGGAGGAGTTGTGTTTGTGGACGAAGTACCGAAAGGTCTTACCGGAAA
ACTCGACGCAAGAAAAATCAGAGAGATCCTCATAAAGGCCAAGAAGGGCGGAAAGATCGCCGTGTAATTC
TAGAGTCGGGGCGGCCGGCCGCTTCGAGCAGACATGATAAGATACATTGATGAGTTTGGACAAACCACAA
CTAGAATGCAGTGAAAAAAATGCTTTATTTGTGAAATTTGTGATGCTATTGCTTTATTTGTAACCATTAT
AAGCTGCAATAAACAAGTTAACAACAACAATTGCATTCATTTTATGTTTCAGGTTCAGGGGGAGGTGTGG
GAGGTTTTTTAAAGCAAGTAAAACCTCTACAAATGTGGTAAAATCGATAAGGATCCGTCGACCGATGCCC
TTGAGAGCCTTCAACCCAGTCAGCTCCTTCCGGTGGGCGCGGGGCATGACTATCGTCGCCGCACTTATGA
CTGTCTTCTTTATCATGCAACTCGTAGGACAGGTGCCGGCAGCGCTTTATGACTGTCTTCTTTATCATGC
AACTCGTAGGACAGGTGCCGGCAGCGCTCTTCCGCTTCCTCGCTCACTGACTCGCTGCGCTCGGTCGTTC
GGCTGCGGCGAGCGGTATCAGCTCACTCAAAGGCGGTAATACGGTTATCCACAGAATCAGGGGATAACGC
AGGAAAGAACATGTGAGCAAAAGGCCAGCAAAAGGCCAGGAACCGTAAAAAGGCCGCGTTGCTGGCGTTT
TTCCATAGGCTCCGCCCCCCTGACGAGCATCACAAAAATCGACGCTCAAGTCAGAGGTGGCGAAACCCGA
CAGGACTATAAAGATACCAGGCGTTTCCCCCTGGAAGCTCCCTCGTGCGCTCTCCTGTTCCGACCCTGCC
GCTTACCGGATACCTGTCCGCCTTTCTCCCTTCGGGAAGCGTGGCGCTTTCTCATAGCTCACGCTGTAGG
TATCTCAGTTCGGTGTAGGTCGTTCGCTCCAAGCTGGGCTGTGTGCACGAACCCCCCGTTCAGCCCGACC
GCTGCGCCTTATCCGGTAACTATCGTCTTGAGTCCAACCCGGTAAGACACGACTTATCGCCACTGGCAGC
AGCCACTGGTAACAGGATTAGCAGAGCGAGGTATGTAGGCGGTGCTACAGAGTTCTTGAAGTGGTGGCCT
AACTACGGCTACACTAGAAGAACAGTATTTGGTATCTGCGCTCTGCTGAAGCCAGTTACCTTCGGAAAAA
GAGTTGGTAGCTCTTGATCCGGCAAACAAACCACCGCTGGTAGCGGTGGTTTTTTTGTTTGCAAGCAGCA
GATTACGCGCAGAAAAAAAGGATCTCAAGAAGATCCTTTGATCTTTTCTACGGGGTCTGACGCTCAGTGG
AACGAAAACTCACGTTAAGGGATTTTGGTCATGAGATTATCAAAAAGGATCTTCACCTAGATCCTTTTAA
ATTAAAAATGAAGTTTTAAATCAATCTAAAGTATATATGAGTAAACTTGGTCTGACAGTTACCAATGCTT
AATCAGTGAGGCACCTATCTCAGCGATCTGTCTATTTCGTTCATCCATAGTTGCCTGACTCCCCGTCGTG
TAGATAACTACGATACGGGAGGGCTTACCATCTGGCCCCAGTGCTGCAATGATACCGCGAGACCCACGCT
CACCGGCTCCAGATTTATCAGCAATAAACCAGCCAGCCGGAAGGGCCGAGCGCAGAAGTGGTCCTGCAAC
TTTATCCGCCTCCATCCAGTCTATTAATTGTTGCCGGGAAGCTAGAGTAAGTAGTTCGCCAGTTAATAGT
TTGCGCAACGTTGTTGCCATTGCTACAGGCATCGTGGTGTCACGCTCGTCGTTTGGTATGGCTTCATTCA
GCTCCGGTTCCCAACGATCAAGGCGAGTTACATGATCCCCCATGTTGTGCAAAAAAGCGGTTAGCTCCTT
CGGTCCTCCGATCGTTGTCAGAAGTAAGTTGGCCGCAGTGTTATCACTCATGGTTATGGCAGCACTGCAT
AATTCTCTTACTGTCATGCCATCCGTAAGATGCTTTTCTGTGACTGGTGAGTACTCAACCAAGTCATTCT
GAGAATAGTGTATGCGGCGACCGAGTTGCTCTTGCCCGGCGTCAATACGGGATAATACCGCGCCACATAG
CAGAACTTTAAAAGTGCTCATCATTGGAAAACGTTCTTCGGGGCGAAAACTCTCAAGGATCTTACCGCTG
TTGAGATCCAGTTCGATGTAACCCACTCGTGCACCCAACTGATCTTCAGCATCTTTTACTTTCACCAGCG
TTTCTGGGTGAGCAAAAACAGGAAGGCAAAATGCCGCAAAAAAGGGAATAAGGGCGACACGGAAATGTTG
AATACTCATACTCTTCCTTTTTCAATATTATTGAAGCATTTATCAGGGTTATTGTCTCATGAGCGGATAC
ATATTTGAATGTATTTAGAAAAATAAACAAATAGGGGTTCCGCGCACATTTCCCCGAAAAGTGCCACCTG
[124 nt withheld, positions 6651-6774]
C
[91 nt withheld, positions 6776-6866]
A
[49 nt withheld, positions 6868-6916]
CCTTTGACGTTGGAGTCCACGTTCTTT
[37 nt withheld, positions 6944-6980]
ACCCTATCTCGGTCTATTCTTTTGATTTATAAGGGATTTTGCCGATTTCGGCCTATTGGTTAAAAAATGA
GCTGATTTAACAAAAATTTAACGCGAATTTTAACAAAATATTAACGCTTACAATTTGCCATTCGCCATTC
AGGCTGCGCAACTGTTGGGAAGGGCGATCGGTGCGGGCCTCTTCGCTATTACGCCAGCCCAAGCTACCAT
GATAAGTAAGTAATATTAAGGTACGGGAGGTACTTGGAGCGGCCGCAATAAAATATCTTTATTTTCATTA
CATCTGTGTGTTGGTTTTTTGTGTGAATCGATAGTACTAACATACGCTCTCCATCAAAACAAAACGAAAC
AAAACAAACTAGCAAAATAGGCTGTCCCCAGTGCAAGTGCAGGTGCCAGAACATTTCTCTATCGATA
