>Addgene plasmid #16337 | Nanog5P reporter | addgene partial sequence | sequence record 22690 | 16337 with EBVrev
TGTCTGCTCGAGCGGCCGGCCGCCCCGACTCTAGAATTACACGGCGATCTTTCCGCCCTTCTTGGCCTTT
ATGAGGATCTCTCTGATTTTTCTTGCGTCGAGTTTTCCGGTAAGACCTTTCGGTACTTCGTCCACAAACA
CAACTCCTCCGCGCAACTTTTTCGCGGTTGTTACTTGACTGGCGACGTAATCCACGATCTCTTTTTCCGT
CATCGTCTTTCCGTGCTCCAAAACAACAACGGCGGCGGGAAGTTCACCGGCGTCATCGTCGGGAAGACCT
GCGACACCTGCGTCGAAGATGTTGGGGTGTTGGAGCAAGATGGATTCCAATTCAGCGGGAGCCACCTGAT
AGCCTTTGTACTTAATCAGAGACTTCAGGCGGTCAACGATGAAGAAGTGTTCGTCTTCGTCCCAGTAAGC
TATGTCTCCAGAATGTAGCCATCCATCCTTGTCAATCAAGGCGTTGGTCGCTTCCGGATTGTTTACATAA
CCGGACATAATCATAGGACCTCTCACACACAGTTCGCCTCTTTGATTAACGCCCAGCGTTTTCCCGGTAT
CCAGATCCACAACCTTCGCTTCAAAAAATGGAACAACTTTACCGACCGCGCCCGGTTTATCATCCCCCTC
GGGTGTAATCAGAATAGCTGATGTAGTCTCAGTGAGCCCATATCCTTGCCTGATACCTGGCAGATGGAAC
CTCTTGGCAACCGCTTCCCCGACTTCCTTAGAGAGGGGAGCGCCACCAGAAGCAATTTCGTGTAAATTAG
ATAAATCGTATTTGTCAATCAGAGTGCTTTTGGGCGAG
