>Addgene plasmid #16337 | Nanog5P reporter | addgene partial sequence | sequence record 22691 | 16337 with RVprimer3
GACTTTCTCTATCGATAGGTACCACTAAGGGCGAATTCCAGCACACTGGCGGCCGTTACTAGTGGATCCG
AGCTCGGTACCAACAGTGGGTCTGAAGCCTTCGAGGGAGGAGGGCAAGATGCCGCGCTCTGCGTTTCTCC
AGCTGGATGTGGACAGAGGTCAACCAGCCACATTAGTTTATGTCTAAAAGTGTCTAATTGAAACAAGAAA
TGGCTGCTTTAGCCGGGTGTGGTGGCACACGCCTTTAATCCCAGCACTCAGGAGGCAGAGGCAGGCAGAT
TTCTGAGTTCAAGGCCAGCCTGGTCTACAGAGTGAGTTCCAGGACAGCCAGAGCTACACAGAGAAACCCT
GTCTCGAAAAACCAACCAACCAACCAACCAAACAAACAAACAAAAAAGGAAATGGCTGGTTTAATTATAT
CACACTGTTCATCAGAATAAAGAGAAAAATCTCAAAAAAAAAAAAAAAGAGGTTCAGTCAGGCTGGGCAA
TGGAGGCAGTAGTGGCCGTGGTGGTCTTGGCAGCAGTGGAGGCCTTGGTGGCAGTGGTGACAGACAGTGA
TAGTGTGGCAGCAGTTGAGGCAGTGGTGGTCGTAGTGGCAGTGATGGCATTGGTGGCAGGGTTGGTGTGG
CTCAGAGGTGGCAGTGGTGGCAGTGGAGGCATTGCAGGCTTTAGTGGCAATGGTAGTGGGGCAGCAGTGG
TAGCCATGGTGGCACAGTGGTAGCAACGGTGGTAGTGGCAGCCGTGGTGGCCGCAGAGGCAGTGGTAACA
ATGGTGGCTTGGTGGCAGTGCTGACAGTGGTAGTATTGGTAGCATTGGTGGTAGTGGAAGAAGGGAAGTG
GTGGTAATGGTGGC
